>Addgene plasmid #12690 | DCT.VV.Orf2 | addgene partial sequence | sequence record 19087 | T7 5'-TAATACGACTCACTATAGGG-3'
GTACCCTTCACCGAATTCCAGCTGACCACCATGAGACGATGTATCCACATCAAAGAACGTGAAATACATA
TGACAGACATTGTTGACAGAAACGTGACCTTCATTCTTACCGTCGTCCATAAATACGTTAGGTATGTACC
ACATACTGTCGCGAACGATGCGTACAATCTCGTCCATCTCATAATGATTTACTTTTTCATAATTAAAGAT
GTGAAAGAAAAACCAGAACAATATATTTTTTTAGGCAATTCCCGGGGATCCGAATAAAGGGTCAAGACAA
TTCTGCAGATATCCAGCACAGTGGCGGCCGCTCGAGTCTAGAGGGCCCGCGGTTCGAAGGTAAGCCTATC
CCTAACCCTCTCCTCGGTCTCGATTCTACGCGTACCGGTCATCATCACCATCACCATTGAGTTTAAACCC
GCTGATCAGCCTCGACTGTGCCTTCTAGTTGCCAGCCATCTGTTGTTTGCCCCTCCCCCGTGCCTTCCTT
GACCCTGGAAGGTGCCACTCCCACTGTCCTTTCCTAATAAAATGAGGAAATTGCATCGCATTGTCTGAGT
AGGTGTCATTCTATTCTG
