[The description below was written by a language model from this plasmid's Addgene catalogue record.]
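Description:
DCT.VV.Orf2 is a mammalian expression plasmid carrying a short vaccinia virus open reading frame, listed as a 213 bp insert, in the commercial pcDNA 3.1D V5-His-TOPO backbone (5514 bp without insert). It is propagated in E. coli as a high-copy plasmid under ampicillin selection, and the backbone carries a neomycin resistance marker that allows G418 selection of transfected mammalian cells. No feature table accompanies the record, so the promoter and tags are not stated explicitly. Vectors of this pcDNA3.1 family generally drive the insert from the CMV immediate-early promoter, with an upstream T7 promoter (consistent with the T7 sequencing primer listed) and optional C-terminal V5 and polyhistidine tags. Whether the ORF is in frame with those tags here is not recorded. The insert is described as flanked by BamHI sites that remain intact on both sides, so it can be excised as a single fragment.

The plasmid is one member of a library of vaccinia virus ORF clones built for screening, associated with work identifying poxvirus CD8+ T cell determinants to support the design and characterisation of smallpox vaccines. In that setting, individual viral ORFs are expressed in mammalian cells so that their products can be tested as sources of T cell epitopes. The name "Orf2" is specific to this library. The corresponding ORF designations in the Copenhagen and WR strains are given only in the library's supplementary data, not in this record. The depositors caution that the clones were made for screening and may differ from the canonical GenBank sequence, so the insert sequence should be verified before use.
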