Addgene plasmid #12690: DCT.VV.Orf2
Purpose: This plasmid was designed for screening purposes and may contain discrepancies relative to the current canonical GenBank version of the gene.
Depositing lab: Jack Bennink & Jon Yewdell. Depositing organization: National Institute of Allergy and Infectious Diseases (NIAID). Publication: Identification of poxvirus CD8+ T cell determinants to enable rational design and characterization of smallpox vaccines. Tscharke DC, Karupiah G, Zhou J, Palmore T, Irvine KR, Haeryfar SM, Williams S, Sidney J, Sette A, Bennink JR, Yewdell JW. J Exp Med. 2005 January 3; 201(1): 95–104. 10.1084/jem.20041912 PubMed 15623576.
Backbone
  Vector backbone: pcDNA 3.1D V5-His-TOPO
  Backbone manufacturer: Invitrogen
  Backbone size w/o insert (bp): 5514
  Vector type: Mammalian Expression
  Selectable markers: Neomycin (select with G418)
Growth in bacteria
  Bacterial resistance: Ampicillin, 100 μg/mL
  Growth temperature: 37°C
  Growth strain: DH5alpha
  Copy number: High Copy
Gene/Insert
  Gene/Insert name: VV.Orf2
  Species: Vaccinia Virus
  Insert size (bp): 213
  Cloning method: Restriction Enzyme; 5′ cloning site BamHI (not destroyed); 3′ cloning site BamHI (not destroyed)
  Sequencing primers: 5′ Universal T7
Terms and licenses: Academic/Nonprofit Terms; Industry Terms: Not Available to Industry
Depositor comments: Please see the Vaccinia kit page ( https://www.addgene.org/vvorf/ ) for more information. The kit page contains the supplemental VVOrfData spreadsheet, which includes important information about this plasmid. The plasmid and insert names provided here relate only to this library. The name of the ORF (if present) in VACV strain Copenhagen and the name of the ORF (if annotated) in VACV strain WR sequence can be found in VVOrfData spreadsheet. Please note that the amino acid sequence given for each ORF in the spreadsheet may contain some errors. Additionally, changes from the expected sequence may be present in these plasmids. Please see Addgene's quality control sequence and sequencing notes in the VVOrfData spreadsheet before ordering this plasmid.
How to cite: DCT.VV.Orf2 was a gift from Jack Bennink & Jon Yewdell (Addgene plasmid # 12690 ; http://n2t.net/addgene:12690 ; RRID:Addgene_12690)
